Addgene plasmid #119997: pMaCTag-18
Purpose: Template for C-terminal PCR tagging of mammalian genes (without selection) with mKeima8.5
Depositing lab: Michael Knop. Depositing organization: Universitaet Heidelberg. Publication: CRISPR-Cas12a-assisted PCR tagging of mammalian genes. Fueller J, Herbst K, Meurer M, Gubicza K, Kurtulmus B, Knopf JD, Kirrmaier D, Buchmuller BC, Pereira G, Lemberg MK, Knop M. J Cell Biol. 2020 Jun 1;219(6). pii: 151766. doi: 10.1083/jcb.201910210. PubMed 32406907.
Backbone
  Vector backbone: pFA6a
  Backbone size w/o insert (bp): 2412
  Vector type: PCR Template
Growth in bacteria
  Bacterial resistance: Ampicillin, 100 μg/mL
  Growth temperature: 37°C
  Growth strain: DH5alpha
  Copy number: High Copy
Gene/Insert
  Gene/Insert name: mKeima8.5
  Species: H. sapiens (human)
  Promoter: None
  Tag / fusion protein: mKeima8.5 (C terminal on backbone)
  Cloning method: Restriction Enzyme; 5′ cloning site BamHI (not destroyed); 3′ cloning site SpeI (not destroyed)
  Sequencing primers: 5′ SP6; 3′ AAACCACAACTAGAATGCAGTG
Terms and licenses: Academic/Nonprofit Terms; Industry Terms: Not Available to Industry
Depositor comments: Template plasmid for C-terminal PCR tagging of mammalian genes. For M1 and M2 tagging oligo design please visit www.pcr-tagging.com Please visit https://www.biorxiv.org/content/early/2018/11/20/473876 for BioRxiv preprint
How to cite: pMaCTag-18 was a gift from Michael Knop (Addgene plasmid # 119997 ; http://n2t.net/addgene:119997 ; RRID:Addgene_119997)
