[The description below was written by a language model from this plasmid's Addgene catalogue record and pLannotate feature annotations shown in this document.]
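Description:
pMaCTag-18 is a PCR template plasmid built on the pFA6a backbone, intended not for direct expression but as a source of a tagging cassette for C-terminal tagging of endogenous mammalian genes. It is maintained in E. coli as a high-copy plasmid through a ColE1/pUC-type origin and selected with ampicillin via the β-lactamase gene. Short lacI, rop and bom fragments are backbone remnants with no evident functional role. SP6 and T7 phage promoters flank the cassette region. The two sequence records, both 3,587 nt, carry the same features in the same order and differ only in where numbering starts.

The cassette begins with a human codon-optimized coding sequence for mKeima8.5, a monomeric red fluorescent protein with a large Stokes shift, which has no promoter of its own because it is meant to be fused in frame to the 3′ end of a target gene and expressed from that gene's native promoter. It is followed by an SV40 polyadenylation signal to terminate the fusion transcript, and then by a human U6 RNA polymerase III promoter flanked by two loxP sites, which in principle allow Cre-mediated excision of the U6 element after integration. In the Cas12a-assisted PCR tagging approach with which this plasmid was published, gene-specific tagging oligos (called M1 and M2 in the record) are used to amplify the cassette. By general understanding of the method, these oligos add homology arms and place a crRNA sequence downstream of U6, so that the PCR product itself drives cleavage of the target locus and serves as repair donor; the record does not spell out these details. This version contains no mammalian selection marker, so tagged cells must be identified without drug selection, for example by their fluorescence.
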