Features (pLannotate 1.2.2; 13 found; start..end, strand, type, name):
     64..726     +  CDS            hmKeima8.5: human codon-optimized monomeric red fluorescent protein with a large Stokes shift (Guan et al. 2015)
    736..857     +  polyA_signal   SV40 poly(A) signal: SV40 polyadenylation signal
    864..897     +  protein_bind   loxP: Cre-mediated recombination occurs in the 8-bp core sequence (GCATACAT). Cre recombinase
    904..1144    +  promoter       U6 promoter: RNA polymerase III promoter for human U6 snRNA
   1154..1187    +  protein_bind   loxP: Cre-mediated recombination occurs in the 8-bp core sequence (GCATACAT). Cre recombinase
   1225..1243    -  promoter       T7 promoter: promoter for bacteriophage T7 RNA polymerase
   1265..1318    -  CDS            lacI (fragment): lac repressor; lacI; The lac repressor binds to the lac operator to inhibit transcription in E. coli. This inhibition can be relieved by adding lactose or isopropyl-β-D-thiogalactopyranoside (IPTG).
   1501..2089    -  rep_origin     ori: high-copy-number ColE1/pMB1/pBR322/pUC origin of replication
   2260..3120    -  CDS            AmpR: β-lactamase; bla; confers resistance to ampicillin, carbenicillin, and related antibiotics
   3121..3225    -  promoter       AmpR promoter: bla
   3320..3355    +  CDS            rop (fragment): Rop protein, which maintains plasmids at low copy number; rop
   3457..3508    +  misc_feature   bom (fragment): basis of mobility region from pBR322
   3571..2       +  promoter       SP6 promoter (across the origin): promoter for bacteriophage SP6 RNA polymerase
>Addgene plasmid #119997 | pMaCTag-18 | depositor full sequence | sequence record 228021 | pMaCTag-18 sequence 3587 bps
GAACGCGGCCGCCAGCTGAAGCTTCGTACGTCAGGTGGAGGAGGTAGTGGCGGAGGCGGATCCGTGAGCG
TGATCGCCGAGCACATGACCTACAAGGTGTACATGAGCGGCACCGTGAACGGCCACTACTTCGAGGTGGA
GGGCGACGGCGAGGGCAAGCCCTACGAGGGCGAGCAGACCGTGAAGCTGACCGTGACCAAGGGTGGCCCC
CTGCCCTTCGCCTGGCACATCCTGAGCCCCCAGCTCCAGTACGGCAGCATCCCCTTCACCAAGTACCCCG
CCGACATCCCCGACTACTTCAAGCAGAGCTTCCCCGAGGGCTACACCTGGGTGCGCAGCATGAACTTCGA
GGACGGCGCCGTGTGCACCGTGAGCAACGACAGCAGCATCCGCGGCAACTGCTTCATCTACAACGTGAAG
ATCAGCGGCGAGAACTTCCCCCCCAACGGCCCCGTGATGCAGAAGAAGACCCAGGGCTGGGAGCCCAGCA
CCGAGCGCATGTTCGCCCGCGACGGAATGCTGATCGGCAACGACCACATGGCCCTGAAGCTGGAGGGCGG
CGGCCACTACCTGTGCGAGTTCAAGAGCGCCTACAAGGCCCGCAAGCCCGTGAGGATGCCCGGCCTGTAC
GAGATCGACCGCAAGCTGGACGTGACCAGCCACAACCGCGACTACACCAGCGTGGAGCAGCGCGAGATCG
CCATCGCCCGCCACCCCCTGCTGGGCTGAACTAGTAACTTGTTTATTGCAGCTTATAATGGTTACAAATA
AAGCAATAGCATCACAAATTTCACAAATAAAGCATTTTTTTCACTGCATTCTAGTTGTGGTTTGTCCAAA
CTCATCAATGTATCTTAGTCGATATAACTTCGTATAGCATACATTATACGAAGTTATGTCGAGGAGGGCC
TATTTCCCATGATTCCTTCATATTTGCATATACGATACAAGGCTGTTAGAGAGATAATTGGAATTAATTT
GACTGTAAACACAAAGATATTAGTACAAAATACGTGACGTAGAAAGTAATAATTTCTTGGGTAGTTTGCA
GTTTTAAAATTATGTTTTAAAATGGACTATCATATGCTTACCGTAACTTGAAAGTATTTCGATTTCTTGG
CTTTATATATCTTGTGGAAAGGACGAAACACCGATAACTTCGTATAGCATACATTATACGAAGTTATGGT
ACCGATGCAGCTAGCCCGCGGATCTGCCGGTCTCCCTATAGTGAGTCGTATTAATTTCGATAAGCCAGGT
TAACCTGCATTAATGAATCGGCCAACGCGCGGGGAGAGGCGGTTTGCGTATTGGGCGCTCTTCCGCTTCC
TCGCTCACTGACTCGCTGCGCTCGGTCGTTCGGCTGCGGCGAGCGGTATCAGCTCACTCAAAGGCGGTAA
TACGGTTATCCACAGAATCAGGGGATAACGCAGGAAAGAACATGTGAGCAAAAGGCCAGCAAAAGGCCAG
GAACCGTAAAAAGGCCGCGTTGCTGGCGTTTTTCCATAGGCTCCGCCCCCCTGACGAGCATCACAAAAAT
CGACGCTCAAGTCAGAGGTGGCGAAACCCGACAGGACTATAAAGATACCAGGCGTTTCCCCCTGGAAGCT
CCCTCGTGCGCTCTCCTGTTCCGACCCTGCCGCTTACCGGATACCTGTCCGCCTTTCTCCCTTCGGGAAG
CGTGGCGCTTTCTCAATGCTCACGCTGTAGGTATCTCAGTTCGGTGTAGGTCGTTCGCTCCAAGCTGGGC
TGTGTGCACGAACCCCCCGTTCAGCCCGACCGCTGCGCCTTATCCGGTAACTATCGTCTTGAGTCCAACC
CGGTAAGACACGACTTATCGCCACTGGCAGCAGCCACTGGTAACAGGATTAGCAGAGCGAGGTATGTAGG
CGGTGCTACAGAGTTCTTGAAGTGGTGGCCTAACTACGGCTACACTAGAAGGACAGTATTTGGTATCTGC
GCTCTGCTGAAGCCAGTTACCTTCGGAAAAAGAGTTGGTAGCTCTTGATCCGGCAAACAAACCACCGCTG
GTAGCGGTGGTTTTTTTGTTTGCAAGCAGCAGATTACGCGCAGAAAAAAAGGATCTCAAGAAGATCCTTT
GATCTTTTCTACGGGGTCTGACGCTCAGTGGAACGAAAACTCACGTTAAGGGATTTTGGTCATGAGATTA
TCAAAAAGGATCTTCACCTAGATCCTTTTAAATTAAAAATGAAGTTTTAAATCAATCTAAAGTATATATG
AGTAAACTTGGTCTGACAGTTACCAATGCTTAATCAGTGAGGCACCTATCTCAGCGATCTGTCTATTTCG
TTCATCCATAGTTGCCTGACTCCCCGTCGTGTAGATAACTACGATACGGGAGGGCTTACCATCTGGCCCC
AGTGCTGCAATGATACCGCGAGACCCACGCTCACCGGCTCCAGATTTATCAGCAATAAACCAGCCAGCCG
GAAGGGCCGAGCGCAGAAGTGGTCCTGCAACTTTATCCGCCTCCATCCAGTCTATTAATTGTTGCCGGGA
AGCTAGAGTAAGTAGTTCGCCAGTTAATAGTTTGCGCAACGTTGTTGCCATTGCTACAGGCATCGTGGTG
TCACGCTCGTCGTTTGGTATGGCTTCATTCAGCTCCGGTTCCCAACGATCAAGGCGAGTTACATGATCCC
CCATGTTGTGCAAAAAAGCGGTTAGCTCCTTCGGTCCTCCGATCGTTGTCAGAAGTAAGTTGGCCGCAGT
GTTATCACTCATGGTTATGGCAGCACTGCATAATTCTCTTACTGTCATGCCATCCGTAAGATGCTTTTCT
GTGACTGGTGAGTACTCAACCAAGTCATTCTGAGAATAGTGTATGCGGCGACCGAGTTGCTCTTGCCCGG
CGTCAATACGGGATAATACCGCGCCACATAGCAGAACTTTAAAAGTGCTCATCATTGGAAAACGTTCTTC
GGGGCGAAAACTCTCAAGGATCTTACCGCTGTTGAGATCCAGTTCGATGTAACCCACTCGTGCACCCAAC
TGATCTTCAGCATCTTTTACTTTCACCAGCGTTTCTGGGTGAGCAAAAACAGGAAGGCAAAATGCCGCAA
AAAAGGGAATAAGGGCGACACGGAAATGTTGAATACTCATACTCTTCCTTTTTCAATATTATTGAAGCAT
TTATCAGGGTTATTGTCTCATGAGCGGATACATATTTGAATGTATTTAGAAAAATAAACAAATAGGGGTT
CCGCGCACATTTCCCCGAAAAGTGCCACCTGACGTCTAAGAAACCATTATTATCATGACATTAACCTATA
AAAATAGGCGTATCACGAGGCCCTTTCGTCTCGCGCGTTTCGGTGATGACGGTGAAAACCTCTGACACAT
GCAGCTCCCGGAGACGGTCACAGCTTGTCTGTAAGCGGATGCCGGGAGCAGACAAGCCCGTCAGGGCGCG
TCAGCGGGTGTTGGCGGGTGTCGGGGCTGGCTTAACTATGCGGCATCAGAGCAGATTGTACTGAGAGTGC
ACCATATGGACATATTGTCGTTAGAACGCGGCTACAATTAATACATAACCTTATGTATCATACACATACG
ATTTAGGTGACACTATA
