Features (pLannotate 1.2.2; 13 found; start..end, strand, type, name):
      1..19      +  promoter       SP6 promoter: promoter for bacteriophage SP6 RNA polymerase
     81..743     +  CDS            hmKeima8.5: human codon-optimized monomeric red fluorescent protein with a large Stokes shift (Guan et al. 2015)
    753..874     +  polyA_signal   SV40 poly(A) signal: SV40 polyadenylation signal
    881..914     +  protein_bind   loxP: Cre-mediated recombination occurs in the 8-bp core sequence (GCATACAT). Cre recombinase
    921..1161    +  promoter       U6 promoter: RNA polymerase III promoter for human U6 snRNA
   1171..1204    +  protein_bind   loxP: Cre-mediated recombination occurs in the 8-bp core sequence (GCATACAT). Cre recombinase
   1242..1260    -  promoter       T7 promoter: promoter for bacteriophage T7 RNA polymerase
   1282..1335    -  CDS            lacI (fragment): lac repressor; lacI; The lac repressor binds to the lac operator to inhibit transcription in E. coli. This inhibition can be relieved by adding lactose or isopropyl-β-D-thiogalactopyranoside (IPTG).
   1518..2106    -  rep_origin     ori: high-copy-number ColE1/pMB1/pBR322/pUC origin of replication
   2277..3137    -  CDS            AmpR: β-lactamase; bla; confers resistance to ampicillin, carbenicillin, and related antibiotics
   3138..3242    -  promoter       AmpR promoter: bla
   3337..3372    +  CDS            rop (fragment): Rop protein, which maintains plasmids at low copy number; rop
   3474..3525    +  misc_feature   bom (fragment): basis of mobility region from pBR322
>Addgene plasmid #119997 | pMaCTag-18 | addgene full sequence | sequence record 232596 | Addgene NGS Result
ATTTAGGTGACACTATAGAACGCGGCCGCCAGCTGAAGCTTCGTACGTCAGGTGGAGGAGGTAGTGGCGG
AGGCGGATCCGTGAGCGTGATCGCCGAGCACATGACCTACAAGGTGTACATGAGCGGCACCGTGAACGGC
CACTACTTCGAGGTGGAGGGCGACGGCGAGGGCAAGCCCTACGAGGGCGAGCAGACCGTGAAGCTGACCG
TGACCAAGGGTGGCCCCCTGCCCTTCGCCTGGCACATCCTGAGCCCCCAGCTCCAGTACGGCAGCATCCC
CTTCACCAAGTACCCCGCCGACATCCCCGACTACTTCAAGCAGAGCTTCCCCGAGGGCTACACCTGGGTG
CGCAGCATGAACTTCGAGGACGGCGCCGTGTGCACCGTGAGCAACGACAGCAGCATCCGCGGCAACTGCT
TCATCTACAACGTGAAGATCAGCGGCGAGAACTTCCCCCCCAACGGCCCCGTGATGCAGAAGAAGACCCA
GGGCTGGGAGCCCAGCACCGAGCGCATGTTCGCCCGCGACGGAATGCTGATCGGCAACGACCACATGGCC
CTGAAGCTGGAGGGCGGCGGCCACTACCTGTGCGAGTTCAAGAGCGCCTACAAGGCCCGCAAGCCCGTGA
GGATGCCCGGCCTGTACGAGATCGACCGCAAGCTGGACGTGACCAGCCACAACCGCGACTACACCAGCGT
GGAGCAGCGCGAGATCGCCATCGCCCGCCACCCCCTGCTGGGCTGAACTAGTAACTTGTTTATTGCAGCT
TATAATGGTTACAAATAAAGCAATAGCATCACAAATTTCACAAATAAAGCATTTTTTTCACTGCATTCTA
GTTGTGGTTTGTCCAAACTCATCAATGTATCTTAGTCGATATAACTTCGTATAGCATACATTATACGAAG
TTATGTCGAGGAGGGCCTATTTCCCATGATTCCTTCATATTTGCATATACGATACAAGGCTGTTAGAGAG
ATAATTGGAATTAATTTGACTGTAAACACAAAGATATTAGTACAAAATACGTGACGTAGAAAGTAATAAT
TTCTTGGGTAGTTTGCAGTTTTAAAATTATGTTTTAAAATGGACTATCATATGCTTACCGTAACTTGAAA
GTATTTCGATTTCTTGGCTTTATATATCTTGTGGAAAGGACGAAACACCGATAACTTCGTATAGCATACA
TTATACGAAGTTATGGTACCGATGCAGCTAGCCCGCGGATCTGCCGGTCTCCCTATAGTGAGTCGTATTA
ATTTCGATAAGCCAGGTTAACCTGCATTAATGAATCGGCCAACGCGCGGGGAGAGGCGGTTTGCGTATTG
GGCGCTCTTCCGCTTCCTCGCTCACTGACTCGCTGCGCTCGGTCGTTCGGCTGCGGCGAGCGGTATCAGC
TCACTCAAAGGCGGTAATACGGTTATCCACAGAATCAGGGGATAACGCAGGAAAGAACATGTGAGCAAAA
GGCCAGCAAAAGGCCAGGAACCGTAAAAAGGCCGCGTTGCTGGCGTTTTTCCATAGGCTCCGCCCCCCTG
ACGAGCATCACAAAAATCGACGCTCAAGTCAGAGGTGGCGAAACCCGACAGGACTATAAAGATACCAGGC
GTTTCCCCCTGGAAGCTCCCTCGTGCGCTCTCCTGTTCCGACCCTGCCGCTTACCGGATACCTGTCCGCC
TTTCTCCCTTCGGGAAGCGTGGCGCTTTCTCATAGCTCACGCTGTAGGTATCTCAGTTCGGTGTAGGTCG
TTCGCTCCAAGCTGGGCTGTGTGCACGAACCCCCCGTTCAGCCCGACCGCTGCGCCTTATCCGGTAACTA
TCGTCTTGAGTCCAACCCGGTAAGACACGACTTATCGCCACTGGCAGCAGCCACTGGTAACAGGATTAGC
AGAGCGAGGTATGTAGGCGGTGCTACAGAGTTCTTGAAGTGGTGGCCTAACTACGGCTACACTAGAAGAA
CAGTATTTGGTATCTGCGCTCTGCTGAAGCCAGTTACCTTCGGAAAAAGAGTTGGTAGCTCTTGATCCGG
CAAACAAACCACCGCTGGTAGCGGTGGTTTTTTTGTTTGCAAGCAGCAGATTACGCGCAGAAAAAAAGGA
TCTCAAGAAGATCCTTTGATCTTTTCTACGGGGTCTGACGCTCAGTGGAACGAAAACTCACGTTAAGGGA
TTTTGGTCATGAGATTATCAAAAAGGATCTTCACCTAGATCCTTTTAAATTAAAAATGAAGTTTTAAATC
AATCTAAAGTATATATGAGTAAACTTGGTCTGACAGTTACCAATGCTTAATCAGTGAGGCACCTATCTCA
GCGATCTGTCTATTTCGTTCATCCATAGTTGCCTGACTCCCCGTCGTGTAGATAACTACGATACGGGAGG
GCTTACCATCTGGCCCCAGTGCTGCAATGATACCGCGAGACCCACGCTCACCGGCTCCAGATTTATCAGC
AATAAACCAGCCAGCCGGAAGGGCCGAGCGCAGAAGTGGTCCTGCAACTTTATCCGCCTCCATCCAGTCT
ATTAATTGTTGCCGGGAAGCTAGAGTAAGTAGTTCGCCAGTTAATAGTTTGCGCAACGTTGTTGCCATTG
CTACAGGCATCGTGGTGTCACGCTCGTCGTTTGGTATGGCTTCATTCAGCTCCGGTTCCCAACGATCAAG
GCGAGTTACATGATCCCCCATGTTGTGCAAAAAAGCGGTTAGCTCCTTCGGTCCTCCGATCGTTGTCAGA
AGTAAGTTGGCCGCAGTGTTATCACTCATGGTTATGGCAGCACTGCATAATTCTCTTACTGTCATGCCAT
CCGTAAGATGCTTTTCTGTGACTGGTGAGTACTCAACCAAGTCATTCTGAGAATAGTGTATGCGGCGACC
GAGTTGCTCTTGCCCGGCGTCAATACGGGATAATACCGCGCCACATAGCAGAACTTTAAAAGTGCTCATC
ATTGGAAAACGTTCTTCGGGGCGAAAACTCTCAAGGATCTTACCGCTGTTGAGATCCAGTTCGATGTAAC
CCACTCGTGCACCCAACTGATCTTCAGCATCTTTTACTTTCACCAGCGTTTCTGGGTGAGCAAAAACAGG
AAGGCAAAATGCCGCAAAAAAGGGAATAAGGGCGACACGGAAATGTTGAATACTCATACTCTTCCTTTTT
CAATATTATTGAAGCATTTATCAGGGTTATTGTCTCATGAGCGGATACATATTTGAATGTATTTAGAAAA
ATAAACAAATAGGGGTTCCGCGCACATTTCCCCGAAAAGTGCCACCTGACGTCTAAGAAACCATTATTAT
CATGACATTAACCTATAAAAATAGGCGTATCACGAGGCCCTTTCGTCTCGCGCGTTTCGGTGATGACGGT
GAAAACCTCTGACACATGCAGCTCCCGGAGACGGTCACAGCTTGTCTGTAAGCGGATGCCGGGAGCAGAC
AAGCCCGTCAGGGCGCGTCAGCGGGTGTTGGCGGGTGTCGGGGCTGGCTTAACTATGCGGCATCAGAGCA
GATTGTACTGAGAGTGCACCATATGGACATATTGTCGTTAGAACGCGGCTACAATTAATACATAACCTTA
TGTATCATACACATACG
